Addgene plasmid #24371: pShuttle-mRFP-gsk3 s9a
Depositing lab: Torsten Wittmann. Depositing organization: University of California, San Francisco (UCSF). Publication: GSK3beta phosphorylation modulates CLASP-microtubule association and lamella microtubule attachment. Kumar P, Lyle KS, Gierke S, Matov A, Danuser G, Wittmann T. J Cell Biol. 2009 Mar 23. 184(6):895-908. 10.1083/jcb.200901042 PubMed 19289791.
Backbone
  Vector backbone: pShuttle-CMV
  Backbone manufacturer: Agilent Technologies
  Backbone size w/o insert (bp): 7469
  Vector type: Mammalian Expression, Adenoviral
  Selectable markers: Neomycin (select with G418)
Growth in bacteria
  Bacterial resistance: Kanamycin, 50 μg/mL
  Growth temperature: 37°C
  Growth strain: DH5alpha
  Copy number: Unknown
Gene/Insert
  Gene/Insert name: GSK3beta(S9A) (alt name: GSK3beta)
  Species: H. sapiens (human)
  Insert size (bp): 2000
  Mutation: S9A. Mutant version of GSK3 that lacks the inhibitory phosphorylation site.
  Entrez Gene: GSK3B
  Tag / fusion protein: mRFP (N terminal on insert)
  Cloning method: Restriction Enzyme; 5′ cloning site KpnI (unknown if destroyed); 3′ cloning site NotI (unknown if destroyed)
  Sequencing primers: 5′ CMV-F, EGFP-C
Resource information
  A portion of this plasmid was derived from a plasmid made by: cDNA obtained from Niels Galjart
Terms and licenses: Academic/Nonprofit Terms; Industry Terms: Not Available to Industry
Depositor comments: Addgene's sequence results have identified a duplicated mRFP1 and GSK S9A in this plasmid. The depositor has confirmed that this duplication should not impact plasmid functionality.
How to cite: pShuttle-mRFP-gsk3 s9a was a gift from Torsten Wittmann (Addgene plasmid # 24371 ; http://n2t.net/addgene:24371 ; RRID:Addgene_24371)
