[The description below was written by a language model from this plasmid's Addgene catalogue record and pLannotate feature annotations shown in this document.]
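Description:
pShuttle-mRFP-gsk3 s9a is an adenoviral shuttle plasmid built on the pShuttle-CMV backbone, and it also serves as a mammalian expression vector. It is propagated in E. coli from a high-copy ColE1/pUC-type origin under kanamycin selection through a Tn5-derived NeoR/KanR gene. An f1 origin and a non-functional β-lactamase fragment are also annotated. The catalogue lists neomycin/G418 as a selectable marker, although no dedicated mammalian promoter for the resistance gene appears in the feature tables. The adenoviral portion consists of the left and right Ad5 inverted terminal repeats, the Ad5 Ψ packaging signal, and two stretches of adenoviral genome sequence (the pIX/IVa2 region and the E4 ORF1/ORF2 region). In shuttle vectors of this type, such stretches serve as homology arms for recombination with an adenoviral backbone plasmid, yielding a recombinant, packageable viral genome.

The payload is human GSK3β carrying the S9A substitution, fused at its N terminus to the monomeric red fluorescent protein mRFP1. It is driven by the CMV immediate early enhancer/promoter and terminated by an SV40 polyadenylation signal. Serine 9 is the inhibitory phosphorylation site, so the mutant kinase cannot be switched off by that route, and the mRFP1 tag allows expressing cells to be identified by red fluorescence. The associated publication concerns GSK3β phosphorylation of CLASPs and microtubule attachment in the lamella.

The two sequence records differ. The shorter one (about 9.5 kb) contains a single mRFP1-GSK3B unit. The long-read full sequence (about 11.6 kb) shows that unit duplicated in tandem between the CMV promoter and the poly(A) signal. The repository notes this duplication, and the depositor states that it should not affect plasmid function.
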