Features (pLannotate 1.2.2; 21 found; start..end, strand, type, name):
      1..103     +  repeat_region  ITR: inverted terminal repeat of human adenovirus serotype 5 inverted
    191..341     +  misc_signal    Ad5 Ψ: packaging signal for adenovirus serotype 5
    399..702     +  enhancer       CMV enhancer: human cytomegalovirus immediate early enhancer
    703..906     +  promoter       CMV promoter: human cytomegalovirus (CMV) immediate early promoter
   1027..1701    +  CDS            mRFP1: mRFP1 is a basic (constitutively fluorescent) red fluorescent protein published in 2002, derived from Discosoma sp.. It is reported to be a somewhat slowly-maturing monomer with low acid sensitivity.
   1720..2979    +  CDS            GSK3B: GSK3B_HUMAN - Experimental evidence at protein level: Swiss-Prot protein existence level 1. Constitutively active protein kinase that acts as a negative regulator in the hormonal control of glucose homeostasis, Wnt signaling and regulation of transcription factors and microtubules, by phosphorylating and inactivating glycogen synthase (GYS1 or GYS2), EIF2B, CTNNB1/beta-catenin, APC, AXIN1, DPYSL2/CRMP2, JUN, NFATC1/NFATC, MAPT/TAU and MACF1. Requires primed phosphorylation of the majority of its substrates. In skeletal muscle, contributes to insulin regulation of glycogen synthesis by phosphor
   3129..3803    +  CDS            mRFP1: mRFP1 is a basic (constitutively fluorescent) red fluorescent protein published in 2002, derived from Discosoma sp.. It is reported to be a somewhat slowly-maturing monomer with low acid sensitivity.
   3822..5081    +  CDS            GSK3B: GSK3B_HUMAN - Experimental evidence at protein level: Swiss-Prot protein existence level 1. Constitutively active protein kinase that acts as a negative regulator in the hormonal control of glucose homeostasis, Wnt signaling and regulation of transcription factors and microtubules, by phosphorylating and inactivating glycogen synthase (GYS1 or GYS2), EIF2B, CTNNB1/beta-catenin, APC, AXIN1, DPYSL2/CRMP2, JUN, NFATC1/NFATC, MAPT/TAU and MACF1. Requires primed phosphorylation of the majority of its substrates. In skeletal muscle, contributes to insulin regulation of glycogen synthesis by phosphor
   5143..5227    +  CDS            large T antigen (fragment): large T antigen from SV40 (simian virus 40)
   5250..5371    +  polyA_signal   SV40 poly(A) signal: SV40 polyadenylation signal
   5465..5884    +  CDS            IX: CAP9_ADE05 - Experimental evidence at protein level: Swiss-Prot protein existence level 1. Structural component of the virion that acts as a cement protein on the capsid exterior and forms triskelion structures consisting of three molecules that stabilize three hexon trimers at the center of each icosahedral facet and fixes the peripentonal hexons. Dispensable for assembly. During virus entry, recruits the anterograde motor kinesin-1 to the capsid docked at the nuclear pore complex thereby subjecting the docked capsid to a pulling force. The resulting tension leads to capsid disruption, disper
   5950..7284    -  CDS            IVa2: PKG1_ADE05 - Experimental evidence at protein level: Swiss-Prot protein existence level 1. Component of the packaging machinery which encapsidates the viral DNA into preformed capsids and transcriptional activator of the viral major late promoter (MLP). Binds, along with packaging proteins 2 and 3, to the specific packaging sequence on the left end of viral genomic DNA and displays ATPase activity thereby providing the power stroke of the packaging machinery. The activity of packaging protein IVa2 is stimulated by protein 33K which acts as a terminase. May be the protein that pumps DNA into th
   7657..7818    -  CDS            E4RF2_ADE02 (fragment): Protein predicted: Swiss-Prot protein existence level 4. From Human adenovirus C serotype 2 (HAdV-2) (Human adenovirus 2).
   7869..8252    -  CDS            E4RF1_ADE02: Experimental evidence at protein level: Swiss-Prot protein existence level 1. May modulate tight-junctions functions of infected cells through interactions with PDZ proteins. E4 ORF1 has ben show for Adenovirus 9 to interact with protein involved in tight junction regulation. May play a role in mTOR activation by activating PI3- kinase, thus overriding cellular checkpoint for translation. From Human adenovirus C serotype 2 (HAdV-2) (Human adenovirus 2).
   8562..8664    -  repeat_region  ITR: inverted terminal repeat of human adenovirus serotype 5 inverted
   8684..8738    +  misc_feature   bom (fragment): basis of mobility region from pBR322
   8924..9512    -  rep_origin     ori: high-copy-number ColE1/pMB1/pBR322/pUC origin of replication
   9684..9998    -  CDS            bla(M) (fragment): β-lactamase lacking the signal sequence; bla(M); allows cytosolic expression of β-lactamase
  10043..10312   +  CDS            tnpA (fragment): TN5P_ECOLX - Also known as tnp. Experimental evidence at protein level: Swiss-Prot protein existence level 1. Mediates transposition of transposon Tn5 by a 'cut and paste' mechanism. First, the monomeric transposase binds the 19 bp inverted DNA repeats flanking the transposon. Then, dimerization of the DNA- bound transposase creates a synaptic DNA complex. After nicking of the first DNA strand, excision of the transposon proceeds through a series of intermediates. The transposase then mediates the insertion of the transposon at a new site by strand transfer. The activity of the wild- type tran
  10344..11138   +  CDS            NeoR/KanR: aminoglycoside phosphotransferase from Tn5; aph(3')-II (or nptII); confers resistance to neomycin, kanamycin, and G418 (Geneticin®)
  11208..11566   -  rep_origin     f1 ori (sequence partly withheld): f1 bacteriophage origin of replication; arrow indicates direction of (+) strand synthesis
>Addgene plasmid #24371 | pShuttle-mRFP-gsk3 s9a | addgene full sequence | sequence record 477569 | Addgene Long Read Sequencing Result
CATCATCAATAATATACCTTATTTTGGATTGAAGCCAATATGATAATGAGGGGGTGGAGTTTGTGACGTG
GCGCGGGGCGTGGGAACGGGGCGGGTGACGTAGTAGTGTGGCGGAAGTGTGATGTTGCAAGTGTGGCGGA
ACACATGTAAGCGACGGATGTGGCAAAAGTGACGTTTTTGGTGTGCGCCGGTGTACACAGGAAGTGACAA
TTTTCGCGCGGTTTTAGGCGGATGTTGTAGTAAATTTGGGCGTAACCGAGTAAGATTTGGCCATTTTCGC
GGGAAAACTGAATAAGAGGAAGTGAAATCTGAATAATTTTGTGTTACTCATAGCGCGTAATACTGTAATA
GTAATCAATTACGGGGTCATTAGTTCATAGCCCATATATGGAGTTCCGCGTTACATAACTTACGGTAAAT
GGCCCGCCTGGCTGACCGCCCAACGACCCCCGCCCATTGACGTCAATAATGACGTATGTTCCCATAGTAA
CGCCAATAGGGACTTTCCATTGACGTCAATGGGTGGAGTATTTACGGTAAACTGCCCACTTGGCAGTACA
TCAAGTGTATCATATGCCAAGTACGCCCCCTATTGACGTCAATGACGGTAAATGGCCCGCCTGGCATTAT
GCCCAGTACATGACCTTATGGGACTTTCCTACTTGGCAGTACATCTACGTATTAGTCATCGCTATTACCA
TGGTGATGCGGTTTTGGCAGTACATCAATGGGCGTGGATAGCGGTTTGACTCACGGGGATTTCCAAGTCT
CCACCCCATTGACGTCAATGGGAGTTTGTTTTGGCACCAAAATCAACGGGACTTTCCAAAATGTCGTAAC
AACTCCGCCCCATTGACGCAAATGGGCGGTAGGCGTGTACGGTGGGAGGTCTATATAAGCAGAGCTGGTT
TAGTGAACCGTCAGATCCGCTAGAGATCTGGTACCATGGCACACCATCACCACCACCACGGGAGCGGGGA
GCAGAAACTAATATCAGAGGAGGATCTTGGCTCAGGTTCAGGATCTATGGCCTCCTCCGAGGACGTCATC
AAGGAGTTCATGCGCTTCAAGGTGCGCATGGAGGGCTCCGTGAACGGCCACGAGTTCGAGATCGAGGGCG
AGGGCGAGGGCCGCCCCTACGAGGGCACCCAGACCGCCAAGCTGAAGGTGACCAAGGGCGGCCCCCTGCC
CTTCGCCTGGGACATCCTGTCCCCTCAGTTCCAGTACGGCTCCAAGGCCTACGTGAAGCACCCCGCCGAC
ATCCCCGACTACTTGAAGCTGTCCTTCCCCGAGGGCTTCAAGTGGGAGCGCGTGATGAACTTCGAGGACG
GCGGCGTGGTGACCGTGACCCAGGACTCCTCCCTGCAGGACGGCGAGTTCATCTACAAGGTGAAGCTGCG
CGGCACCAACTTCCCCTCCGACGGCCCCGTAATGCAGAAGAAGACCATGGGCTGGGAGGCCTCCACCGAG
CGGATGTACCCCGAGGACGGCGCCCTGAAGGGCGAGATCAAGATGAGGCTGAAGCTGAAGGACGGCGGCC
ACTACGACGCCGAGGTCAAGACCACCTACATGGCCAAGGAGCCCGTGCAGCTGCCCGGCGCCTACAAGAC
CGACATCAAGCTGGACATCACCTCCCACAACGAGGACTACACCATCGTGGAACAGTACGAGCGCGCCGAG
GGCCGCCACTCCACCGGCGCCGGTTCTGGATCCGAATTCATGTCAGGGCGGCCCAGAACCACCGCCTTTG
CGGAGAGCTGCAAGCCGGTGCAGCAGCCTTCAGCTTTTGGCAGCATGAAAGTTAGCAGAGACAAGGACGG
CAGCAAGGTGACAACAGTGGTGGCAACTCCTGGGCAGGGTCCAGACAGGCCACAAGAAGTCAGCTATACA
GACACTAAAGTGATTGGAAATGGATCATTTGGTGTGGTATATCAAGCCAAACTTTGTGATTCAGGAGAAC
TGGTCGCCATCAAGAAAGTATTGCAGGACAAGAGATTTAAGAATCGAGAGCTCCAGATCATGAGAAAGCT
AGATCACTGTAACATAGTCCGATTGCGTTATTTCTTCTACTCCAGTGGTGAGAAGAAAGATGAGGTCTAT
CTTAATCTGGTGCTGGACTATGTTCCGGAAACAGTATACAGAGTTGCCAGACACTATAGTCGAGCCAAAC
AGACGCTCCCTGTGATTTATGTCAAGTTGTATATGTATCAGCTGTTCCGAAGTTTAGCCTATATCCATTC
CTTTGGAATCTGCCATCGGGATATTAAACCGCAGAACCTCTTGTTGGATCCTGATACTGCTGTATTAAAA
CTCTGTGACTTTGGAAGTGCAAAGCAGCTGGTCCGAGGAGAACCCAATGTTTCGTATATCTGTTCTCGGT
ACTATAGGGCACCAGAGTTGATCTTTGGAGCCACTGATTATACCTCTAGTATAGATGTATGGTCTGCTGG
CTGTGTGTTGGCTGAGCTGTTACTAGGACAACCAATATTTCCAGGGGATAGTGGTGTGGATCAGTTGGTA
GAAATAATCAAGGTCCTGGGAACTCCAACAAGGGAGCAAATCAGAGAAATGAACCCAAACTACACAGAAT
TTAAATTCCCTCAAATTAAGGCACATCCTTGGACTAAGGTCTTCCGACCCCGAACTCCACCGGAGGCAAT
TGCACTGTGTAGCCGTCTGCTGGAGTATACACCAACTGCCCGACTAACACCACTGGAAGCTTGTGCACAT
TCATTTTTTGATGAATTACGGGACCCAAATGTCAAACTACCAAATGGGCGAGACACACCTGCACTCTTCA
ACTTCACCACTCAAGAACTGTCAAGTAATCCACCTCTGGCTACCATCCTTATTCCTCCTCATGCTCGGAT
TCAAGCAGCTGCTTCAACCCCCACAAATGCCACAGCAGCGTCAGATGCTAATACTGGAGACCGTGGACAG
ACCAATAATGCTGCTTCTGCATCAGCTTCCAACTCCACCTGAGCGGCCGCAGAAGGGCGAATTCCAGCAC
ACTGGCGGCCGTTACTAGTGGATCCGAGCTCGGTACCATGGCACACCATCACCACCACCACGGGAGCGGG
GAGCAGAAACTAATATCAGAGGAGGATCTTGGCTCAGGTTCAGGATCTATGGCCTCCTCCGAGGACGTCA
TCAAGGAGTTCATGCGCTTCAAGGTGCGCATGGAGGGCTCCGTGAACGGCCACGAGTTCGAGATCGAGGG
CGAGGGCGAGGGCCGCCCCTACGAGGGCACCCAGACCGCCAAGCTGAAGGTGACCAAGGGCGGCCCCCTG
CCCTTCGCCTGGGACATCCTGTCCCCTCAGTTCCAGTACGGCTCCAAGGCCTACGTGAAGCACCCCGCCG
ACATCCCCGACTACTTGAAGCTGTCCTTCCCCGAGGGCTTCAAGTGGGAGCGCGTGATGAACTTCGAGGA
CGGCGGCGTGGTGACCGTGACCCAGGACTCCTCCCTGCAGGACGGCGAGTTCATCTACAAGGTGAAGCTG
CGCGGCACCAACTTCCCCTCCGACGGCCCCGTAATGCAGAAGAAGACCATGGGCTGGGAGGCCTCCACCG
AGCGGATGTACCCCGAGGACGGCGCCCTGAAGGGCGAGATCAAGATGAGGCTGAAGCTGAAGGACGGCGG
CCACTACGACGCCGAGGTCAAGACCACCTACATGGCCAAGGAGCCCGTGCAGCTGCCCGGCGCCTACAAG
ACCGACATCAAGCTGGACATCACCTCCCACAACGAGGACTACACCATCGTGGAACAGTACGAGCGCGCCG
AGGGCCGCCACTCCACCGGCGCCGGTTCTGGATCCGAATTCATGTCAGGGCGGCCCAGAACCACCGCCTT
TGCGGAGAGCTGCAAGCCGGTGCAGCAGCCTTCAGCTTTTGGCAGCATGAAAGTTAGCAGAGACAAGGAC
GGCAGCAAGGTGACAACAGTGGTGGCAACTCCTGGGCAGGGTCCAGACAGGCCACAAGAAGTCAGCTATA
CAGACACTAAAGTGATTGGAAATGGATCATTTGGTGTGGTATATCAAGCCAAACTTTGTGATTCAGGAGA
ACTGGTCGCCATCAAGAAAGTATTGCAGGACAAGAGATTTAAGAATCGAGAGCTCCAGATCATGAGAAAG
CTAGATCACTGTAACATAGTCCGATTGCGTTATTTCTTCTACTCCAGTGGTGAGAAGAAAGATGAGGTCT
ATCTTAATCTGGTGCTGGACTATGTTCCGGAAACAGTATACAGAGTTGCCAGACACTATAGTCGAGCCAA
ACAGACGCTCCCTGTGATTTATGTCAAGTTGTATATGTATCAGCTGTTCCGAAGTTTAGCCTATATCCAT
TCCTTTGGAATCTGCCATCGGGATATTAAACCGCAGAACCTCTTGTTGGATCCTGATACTGCTGTATTAA
AACTCTGTGACTTTGGAAGTGCAAAGCAGCTGGTCCGAGGAGAACCCAATGTTTCGTATATCTGTTCTCG
GTACTATAGGGCACCAGAGTTGATCTTTGGAGCCACTGATTATACCTCTAGTATAGATGTATGGTCTGCT
GGCTGTGTGTTGGCTGAGCTGTTACTAGGACAACCAATATTTCCAGGGGATAGTGGTGTGGATCAGTTGG
TAGAAATAATCAAGGTCCTGGGAACTCCAACAAGGGAGCAAATCAGAGAAATGAACCCAAACTACACAGA
ATTTAAATTCCCTCAAATTAAGGCACATCCTTGGACTAAGGTCTTCCGACCCCGAACTCCACCGGAGGCA
ATTGCACTGTGTAGCCGTCTGCTGGAGTATACACCAACTGCCCGACTAACACCACTGGAAGCTTGTGCAC
ATTCATTTTTTGATGAATTACGGGACCCAAATGTCAAACTACCAAATGGGCGAGACACACCTGCACTCTT
CAACTTCACCACTCAAGAACTGTCAAGTAATCCACCTCTGGCTACCATCCTTATTCCTCCTCATGCTCGG
ATTCAAGCAGCTGCTTCAACCCCCACAAATGCCACAGCAGCGTCAGATGCTAATACTGGAGACCGTGGAC
AGACCAATAATGCTGCTTCTGCATCAGCTTCCAACTCCACCTGAGCGGCCGCTCGAGCCTAAGCTTCTAG
ATAAGATATCCGATCCACCGGATCTAGATAACTGATCATAATCAGCCATACCACATTTGTAGAGGTTTTA
CTTGCTTTAAAAAACCTCCCACACCTCCCCCTGAACCTGAAACATAAAATGAATGCAATTGTTGTTGTTA
ACTTGTTTATTGCAGCTTATAATGGTTACAAATAAAGCAATAGCATCACAAATTTCACAAATAAAGCATT
TTTTTCACTGCATTCTAGTTGTGGTTTGTCCAAACTCATCAATGTATCTTAACGCGGATCTGGGCGTGGT
TAAGGGTGGGAAAGAATATATAAGGTGGGGGTCTTATGTAGTTTTGTATCTGTTTTGCAGCAGCCGCCGC
CGCCATGAGCACCAACTCGTTTGATGGAAGCATTGTGAGCTCATATTTGACAACGCGCATGCCCCCATGG
GCCGGGGTGCGTCAGAATGTGATGGGCTCCAGCATTGATGGTCGCCCCGTCCTGCCCGCAAACTCTACTA
CCTTGACCTACGAGACCGTGTCTGGAACGCCGTTGGAGACTGCAGCCTCCGCCGCCGCTTCAGCCGCTGC
AGCCACCGCCCGCGGGATTGTGACTGACTTTGCTTTCCTGAGCCCGCTTGCAAGCAGTGCAGCTTCCCGT
TCATCCGCCCGCGATGACAAGTTGACGGCTCTTTTGGCACAATTGGATTCTTTGACCCGGGAACTTAATG
TCGTTTCTCAGCAGCTGTTGGATCTGCGCCAGCAGGTTTCTGCCCTGAAGGCTTCCTCCCCTCCCAATGC
GGTTTAAAACATAAATAAAAAACCAGACTCTGTTTGGATTTGGATCAAGCAAGTGTCTTGCTGTCTTTAT
TTAGGGGTTTTGCGCGCGCGGTAGGCCCGGGACCAGCGGTCTCGGTCGTTGAGGGTCCTGTGTATTTTTT
CCAGGACGTGGTAAAGGTGACTCTGGATGTTCAGATACATGGGCATAAGCCCGTCTCTGGGGTGGAGGTA
GCACCACTGCAGAGCTTCATGCTGCGGGGTGGTGTTGTAGATGATCCAGTCGTAGCAGGAGCGCTGGGCG
TGGTGCCTAAAAATGTCTTTCAGTAGCAAGCTGATTGCCAGGGGCAGGCCCTTGGTGTAAGTGTTTACAA
AGCGGTTAAGCTGGGATGGGTGCATACGTGGGGATATGAGATGCATCTTGGACTGTATTTTTAGGTTGGC
TATGTTCCCAGCCATATCCCTCCGGGGATTCATGTTGTGCAGAACCACCAGCACAGTGTATCCGGTGCAC
TTGGGAAATTTGTCATGTAGCTTAGAAGGAAATGCGTGGAAGAACTTGGAGACGCCCTTGTGACCTCCAA
GATTTTCCATGCATTCGTCCATAATGATGGCAATGGGCCCACGGGCGGCGGCCTGGGCGAAGATATTTCT
GGGATCACTAACGTCATAGTTGTGTTCCAGGATGAGATCGTCATAGGCCATTTTTACAAAGCGCGGGCGG
AGGGTGCCAGACTGCGGTATAATGGTTCCATCCGGCCCAGGGGCGTAGTTACCCTCACAGATTTGCATTT
CCCACGCTTTGAGTTCAGATGGGGGGATCATGTCTACCTGCGGGGCGATGAAGAAAACGGTTTCCGGGGT
AGGGGAGATCAGCTGGGAAGAAAGCAGGTTCCTGAGCAGCTGCGACTTACCGCAGCCGGTGGGCCCGTAA
ATCACACCTATTACCGGCTGCAACTGGTAGTTAAGAGAGCTGCAGCTGCCGTCATCCCTGAGCAGGGGGG
CCACTTCGTTAAGCATGTCCCTGACTCGCATGTTTTCCCTGACCAAATCCGCCAGAAGGCGCTCGCCGCC
CAGCGATAGCAGTTCTTGCAAGGAAGCAAAGTTTTTCAACGGTTTGAGACCGTCCGCCGTAGGCATGCTT
TTGAGCGTTTGACCAAGCAGTTCCAGGCGGTCCCACAGCTCGGTCACCTGCTCTACGGCATCTCGATCCA
GCATATCTCCTCGTTTCGCGGGTTGGGGCGGCTTTCGCTGTACGGCAGTAGTCGGTGCTCGTCCAGACGG
GCCAGGGTCATGTCTTTCCACGGGCGCAGGGTCCTCGTCAGCGTAGTCTGGGTCACGGTGAAGGGGTGCG
CTCCGGGCTGCGCGCTGGCCAGGGTGCGCTTGAGGCTGGTCCTGCTGGTGCTGAAGCGCTGCCGGTCTTC
GCCCTGCGCGTCGGCCAGGTAGCATTTGACCATGGTGTCATAGTCCAGCCCCTCCGCGGCGTGGCCCTTG
GCGCGCAGCTTGCCCTTGGAGGAGGCGCCGCACGAGGGGCAGTGCAGACTTTTGAGGGCGTAGAGCTTGG
GCGCGAGAAATACCGATTCCGGGGAGTAGGCATCCGCGCCGCAGGCCCCGCAGACGGTCTCGCATTCCAC
GAGCCAGGTGAGCTCTGGCCGTTCGGGGTCAAAAACCAGGTTTCCCCCATGCTTTTTGATGCGTTTCTTA
CCTCTGGTTTCCATGAGCCGGTGTCCACGCTCGGTGACGAAAAGGCTGTCCGTGTCCCCGTATACAGACT
TGAGAGGGAGTTTAAACGAATTCAATAGCTTGTTGCATGGGCGGCGATATAAAATGCAAGGTGCTGCTCA
AAAAATCAGGCAAAGCCTCGCGCAAAAAAGAAAGCACATCGTAGTCATGCTCATGCAGATAAAGGCAGGT
AAGCTCCGGAACCACCACAGAAAAAGACACCATTTTTCTCTCAAACATGTCTGCGGGTTTCTGCATAAAC
ACAAAATAAAATAACAAAAAAACATTTAAACATTAGAAGCCTGTCTTACAACAGGAAAAACAACCCTTAT
AAGCATAAGACGGACTACGGCCATGCCGGCGTGACCGTAAAAAAACTGGTCACCGTGATTAAAAAGCACC
ACCGACAGCTCCTCGGTCATGTCCGGAGTCATAATGTAAGACTCGGTAAACACATCAGGTTGATTCACAT
CGGTCAGTGCTAAAAAGCGACCGAAATAGCCCGGGGGAATACATACCCGCAGGCGTAGAGACAACATTAC
AGCCCCCATAGGAGGTATAACAAAATTAATAGGAGAGAAAAACACATAAACACCTGAAAAACCCTCCTGC
CTAGGCAAAATAGCACCCTCCCGCTCCAGAACAACATACAGCGCTTCCACAGCGGCAGCCATAACAGTCA
GCCTTACCAGTAAAAAAGAAAACCTATTAAAAAAACACCACTCGACACGGCACCAGCTCAATCAGTCACA
GTGTAAAAAAGGGCCAAGTGCAGAGCGAGTATATATAGGACTAAAAAATGACGTAACGGTTAAAGTCCAC
AAAAAACACCCAGAAAACCGCACGCGAACCTACGCCCAGAAACGAAAGCCAAAAAACCCACAACTTCCTC
AAATCGTCACTTCCGTTTTCCCACGTTACGTCACTTCCCATTTTAAGAAAACTACAATTCCCAACACATA
CAAGTTACTCCGCCCTAAAACCTACGTCACCCGCCCCGTTCCCACGCCCCGCGCCACGTCACAAACTCCA
CCCCCTCATTATCATATTGGCTTCAATCCAAAATAAGGTATATTATTGATGATGTTAATTAACATGCATG
GATCCATATGCGGTGTGAAATACCGCACAGATGCGTAAGGAGAAAATACCGCATCAGGCGCTCTTCCGCT
TCCTCGCTCACTGACTCGCTGCGCTCGGTCGTTCGGCTGCGGCGAGCGGTATCAGCTCACTCAAAGGCGG
TAATACGGTTATCCACAGAATCAGGGGATAACGCAGGAAAGAACATGTGAGCAAAAGGCCAGCAAAAGGC
CAGGAACCGTAAAAAGGCCGCGTTGCTGGCGTTTTTCCATAGGCTCCGCCCCCCTGACGAGCATCACAAA
AATCGACGCTCAAGTCAGAGGTGGCGAAACCCGACAGGACTATAAAGATACCAGGCGTTTCCCCCTGGAA
GCTCCCTCGTGCGCTCTCCTGTTCCGACCCTGCCGCTTACCGGATACCTGTCCGCCTTTCTCCCTTCGGG
AAGCGTGGCGCTTTCTCATAGCTCACGCTGTAGGTATCTCAGTTCGGTGTAGGTCGTTCGCTCCAAGCTG
GGCTGTGTGCACGAACCCCCCGTTCAGCCCGACCGCTGCGCCTTATCCGGTAACTATCGTCTTGAGTCCA
ACCCGGTAAGACACGACTTATCGCCACTGGCAGCAGCCACTGGTAACAGGATTAGCAGAGCGAGGTATGT
AGGCGGTGCTACAGAGTTCTTGAAGTGGTGGCCTAACTACGGCTACACTAGAAGGACAGTATTTGGTATC
TGCGCTCTGCTGAAGCCAGTTACCTTCGGAAAAAGAGTTGGTAGCTCTTGATCCGGCAAACAAACCACCG
CTGGTAGCGGTGGTTTTTTTGTTTGCAAGCAGCAGATTACGCGCAGAAAAAAAGGATCTCAAGAAGATCC
TTTGATCTTTTCTACGGGGTCTGACGCTCAGTGGAACGAAAACTCACGTTAAGGGATTTTGGTCATGAGA
TTATCAAAAAGGATCTTCACCTAGATCCTTTTAAATTAAAAATGAAGTTTTAAATCAATCTAAAGTATAT
ATGAGTAAACTTGGTCTGACAGTTACCAATGCTTAATCAGTGAGGCACCTATCTCAGCGATCTGTCTATT
TCGTTCATCCATAGTTGCCTGACTCCCCGTCGTGTAGATAACTACGATACGGGAGGGCTTACCATCTGGC
CCCAGTGCTGCAATGATACCGCGAGACCCACGCTCACCGGCTCCAGATTTATCAGCAATAAACCAGCCAG
CCGGAAGGGCCGAGCGCAGAAGTGGTCCTGCAACTTTATCCGCCTCCATCCAGTCTATTAATTGTTGCCG
GGAAGCTAGAGTAAGTAGTTCGCCAGTTAATAGTTTGCGCAACGTTGTTGCCATTGCTGCAGCCATGAGA
TTATCAAAAAGGATCTTCACCTAGATCCTTTTCACGTAGAAAGCCAGTCCGCAGAAACGGTGCTGACCCC
GGATGAATGTCAGCTACTGGGCTATCTGGACAAGGGAAAACGCAAGCGCAAAGAGAAAGCAGGTAGCTTG
CAGTGGGCTTACATGGCGATAGCTAGACTGGGCGGTTTTATGGACAGCAAGCGAACCGGAATTGCCAGCT
GGGGCGCCCTCTGGTAAGGTTGGGAAGCCCTGCAAAGTAAACTGGATGGCTTTCTTGCCGCCAAGGATCT
GATGGCGCAGGGGATCAAGCTCTGATCAAGAGACAGGATGAGGATCGTTTCGCATGATTGAACAAGATGG
ATTGCACGCAGGTTCTCCGGCCGCTTGGGTGGAGAGGCTATTCGGCTATGACTGGGCACAACAGACAATC
GGCTGCTCTGATGCCGCCGTGTTCCGGCTGTCAGCGCAGGGGCGCCCGGTTCTTTTTGTCAAGACCGACC
TGTCCGGTGCCCTGAATGAACTGCAAGACGAGGCAGCGCGGCTATCGTGGCTGGCCACGACGGGCGTTCC
TTGCGCAGCTGTGCTCGACGTTGTCACTGAAGCGGGAAGGGACTGGCTGCTATTGGGCGAAGTGCCGGGG
CAGGATCTCCTGTCATCTCACCTTGCTCCTGCCGAGAAAGTATCCATCATGGCTGATGCAATGCGGCGGC
TGCATACGCTTGATCCGGCTACCTGCCCATTCGACCACCAAGCGAAACATCGCATCGAGCGAGCACGTAC
TCGGATGGAAGCCGGTCTTGTCGATCAGGATGATCTGGACGAAGAGCATCAGGGGCTCGCGCCAGCCGAA
CTGTTCGCCAGGCTCAAGGCGAGCATGCCCGACGGCGAGGATCTCGTCGTGACCCATGGCGATGCCTGCT
TGCCGAATATCATGGTGGAAAATGGCCGCTTTTCTGGATTCATCGACTGTGGCCGGCTGGGTGTGGCGGA
CCGCTATCAGGACATAGCGTTGGCTACCCGTGATATTGCTGAAGAGCTTGGCGGCGAATGGGCTGACCGC
TTCCTCGTGCTTTACGGTATCGCCGCTCCCGATTCGCAGCGCATCGCCTTCTATCGCCTTCTTGACGAGT
TCTTCTGAATTTTGTTAAAATTTTTGTTAAATCAGCTCATTTTTTAACCAATAGGCCGAAATCGGCAAAA
TCCCTTATAAATCAAAAGAATAGACCGAGATAGGGT
[37 nt withheld, positions 11237-11273]
AAAGAACGTGGACTCCAACGTCAAAGG
[49 nt withheld, positions 11301-11349]
T
[91 nt withheld, positions 11351-11441]
G
[124 nt withheld, positions 11443-11566]
CCATTCGCCATTCAGGATCGAATTAATTCTTAATTAA
