Features (pLannotate 1.2.2; 19 found; start..end, strand, type, name):
      1..103     +  repeat_region  ITR: inverted terminal repeat of human adenovirus serotype 5 inverted
    191..341     +  misc_signal    Ad5 Ψ: packaging signal for adenovirus serotype 5
    399..702     +  enhancer       CMV enhancer: human cytomegalovirus immediate early enhancer
    703..906     +  promoter       CMV promoter: human cytomegalovirus (CMV) immediate early promoter
   1027..1701    +  CDS            mRFP1: mRFP1 is a basic (constitutively fluorescent) red fluorescent protein published in 2002, derived from Discosoma sp.. It is reported to be a somewhat slowly-maturing monomer with low acid sensitivity.
   1720..3018    +  CDS            GSK3B: GSK3B_HUMAN - Experimental evidence at protein level: Swiss-Prot protein existence level 1. Constitutively active protein kinase that acts as a negative regulator in the hormonal control of glucose homeostasis, Wnt signaling and regulation of transcription factors and microtubules, by phosphorylating and inactivating glycogen synthase (GYS1 or GYS2), EIF2B, CTNNB1/beta-catenin, APC, AXIN1, DPYSL2/CRMP2, JUN, NFATC1/NFATC, MAPT/TAU and MACF1. Requires primed phosphorylation of the majority of its substrates. In skeletal muscle, contributes to insulin regulation of glycogen synthesis by phosphor
   3080..3164    +  CDS            large T antigen (fragment): large T antigen from SV40 (simian virus 40)
   3187..3308    +  polyA_signal   SV40 poly(A) signal: SV40 polyadenylation signal
   3402..3821    +  CDS            IX: CAP9_ADE05 - Experimental evidence at protein level: Swiss-Prot protein existence level 1. Structural component of the virion that acts as a cement protein on the capsid exterior and forms triskelion structures consisting of three molecules that stabilize three hexon trimers at the center of each icosahedral facet and fixes the peripentonal hexons. Dispensable for assembly. During virus entry, recruits the anterograde motor kinesin-1 to the capsid docked at the nuclear pore complex thereby subjecting the docked capsid to a pulling force. The resulting tension leads to capsid disruption, disper
   3887..5221    -  CDS            IVa2: PKG1_ADE05 - Experimental evidence at protein level: Swiss-Prot protein existence level 1. Component of the packaging machinery which encapsidates the viral DNA into preformed capsids and transcriptional activator of the viral major late promoter (MLP). Binds, along with packaging proteins 2 and 3, to the specific packaging sequence on the left end of viral genomic DNA and displays ATPase activity thereby providing the power stroke of the packaging machinery. The activity of packaging protein IVa2 is stimulated by protein 33K which acts as a terminase. May be the protein that pumps DNA into th
   5594..5755    -  CDS            E4RF2_ADE02 (fragment): Protein predicted: Swiss-Prot protein existence level 4. From Human adenovirus C serotype 2 (HAdV-2) (Human adenovirus 2).
   5806..6189    -  CDS            E4RF1_ADE02: Experimental evidence at protein level: Swiss-Prot protein existence level 1. May modulate tight-junctions functions of infected cells through interactions with PDZ proteins. E4 ORF1 has ben show for Adenovirus 9 to interact with protein involved in tight junction regulation. May play a role in mTOR activation by activating PI3- kinase, thus overriding cellular checkpoint for translation. From Human adenovirus C serotype 2 (HAdV-2) (Human adenovirus 2).
   6499..6601    -  repeat_region  ITR: inverted terminal repeat of human adenovirus serotype 5 inverted
   6621..6675    +  misc_feature   bom (fragment): basis of mobility region from pBR322
   6861..7449    -  rep_origin     ori: high-copy-number ColE1/pMB1/pBR322/pUC origin of replication
   7621..7935    -  CDS            bla(M) (fragment): β-lactamase lacking the signal sequence; bla(M); allows cytosolic expression of β-lactamase
   7980..8249    +  CDS            tnpA (fragment): TN5P_ECOLX - Also known as tnp. Experimental evidence at protein level: Swiss-Prot protein existence level 1. Mediates transposition of transposon Tn5 by a 'cut and paste' mechanism. First, the monomeric transposase binds the 19 bp inverted DNA repeats flanking the transposon. Then, dimerization of the DNA- bound transposase creates a synaptic DNA complex. After nicking of the first DNA strand, excision of the transposon proceeds through a series of intermediates. The transposase then mediates the insertion of the transposon at a new site by strand transfer. The activity of the wild- type tran
   8281..9075    +  CDS            NeoR/KanR: aminoglycoside phosphotransferase from Tn5; aph(3')-II (or nptII); confers resistance to neomycin, kanamycin, and G418 (Geneticin®)
   9085..9502    -  rep_origin     f1 ori (sequence partly withheld): f1 bacteriophage origin of replication; arrow indicates direction of (+) strand synthesis
>Addgene plasmid #24371 | pShuttle-mRFP-gsk3 s9a | analyzer sequence | sequence record 11402
CATCATCAATAATATACCTTATTTTGGATTGAAGCCAATATGATAATGAGGGGGTGGAGTTTGTGACGTG
GCGCGGGGCGTGGGAACGGGGCGGGTGACGTAGTAGTGTGGCGGAAGTGTGATGTTGCAAGTGTGGCGGA
ACACATGTAAGCGACGGATGTGGCAAAAGTGACGTTTTTGGTGTGCGCCGGTGTACACAGGAAGTGACAA
TTTTCGCGCGGTTTTAGGCGGATGTTGTAGTAAATTTGGGCGTAACCGAGTAAGATTTGGCCATTTTCGC
GGGAAAACTGAATAAGAGGAAGTGAAATCTGAATAATTTTGTGTTACTCATAGCGCGTAATACTGTAATA
GTAATCAATTACGGGGTCATTAGTTCATAGCCCATATATGGAGTTCCGCGTTACATAACTTACGGTAAAT
GGCCCGCCTGGCTGACCGCCCAACGACCCCCGCCCATTGACGTCAATAATGACGTATGTTCCCATAGTAA
CGCCAATAGGGACTTTCCATTGACGTCAATGGGTGGAGTATTTACGGTAAACTGCCCACTTGGCAGTACA
TCAAGTGTATCATATGCCAAGTACGCCCCCTATTGACGTCAATGACGGTAAATGGCCCGCCTGGCATTAT
GCCCAGTACATGACCTTATGGGACTTTCCTACTTGGCAGTACATCTACGTATTAGTCATCGCTATTACCA
TGGTGATGCGGTTTTGGCAGTACATCAATGGGCGTGGATAGCGGTTTGACTCACGGGGATTTCCAAGTCT
CCACCCCATTGACGTCAATGGGAGTTTGTTTTGGCACCAAAATCAACGGGACTTTCCAAAATGTCGTAAC
AACTCCGCCCCATTGACGCAAATGGGCGGTAGGCGTGTACGGTGGGAGGTCTATATAAGCAGAGCTGGTT
TAGTGAACCGTCAGATCCGCTAGAGATCTGGTACCATGGCACACCATCACCACCATCACGGGAGCGGGGA
GCAGAAACTAATATCAGAGGAGGATCTTGGCTCAGGTTCAGGATCTATGGCCTCCTCCGAGGACGTCATC
AAGGAGTTCATGCGCTTCAAGGTGCGCATGGAGGGCTCCGTGAACGGCCACGAGTTCGAGATCGAGGGCG
AGGGCGAGGGCCGCCCCTACGAGGGCACCCAGACCGCCAAGCTGAAGGTGACCAAGGGCGGCCCCCTGCC
CTTCGCCTGGGACATCCTGTCCCCTCAGTTCCAGTACGGCTCCAAGGCCTACGTGAAGCACCCCGCCGAC
ATCCCCGACTACTTGAAGCTGTCCTTCCCCGAGGGCTTCAAGTGGGAGCGCGTGATGAACTTCGAGGACG
GCGGCGTGGTGACCGTGACCCAGGACTCCTCCCTGCAGGACGGCGAGTTCATCTACAAGGTGAAGCTGCG
CGGCACCAACTTCCCCTCCGACGGCCCCGTAATGCAGAAGAAGACCATGGGCTGGGAGGCCTCCACCGAG
CGGATGTACCCCGAGGACGGCGCCCTGAAGGGCGAGATCAAGATGAGGCTGAAGCTGAAGGACGGCGGCC
ACTACGACGCCGAGGTCAAGACCACCTACATGGCCAAGAAGCCCGTGCAGCTGCCCGGCGCCTACAAGAC
CGACATCAAGCTGGACATCACCTCCCACAACGAGGACTACACCATCGTGGAACAGTACGAGCGCGCCGAG
GGCCGCCACTCCACCGGCGCCGGTTCTGGATCCGAATTCATGTCAGGGCGGCCCAGAACCACCGCCTTTG
CGGAGAGCTGCAAGCCGGTGCAGCAGCCTTCAGCTTTTGGCAGCATGAAAGTTAGCAGAGACAAGGACGG
CAGCAAGGTGACAACAGTGGTGGCAACTCCTGGGCAGGGTCCAGACAGGCCACAAGAAGTCAGCTATACA
GACACTAAAGTGATTGGAAATGGATCATTTGGTGTGGTATATCAAGCCAAACTTTGTGATTCAGGAGAAC
TGGTCGCCATCAAGAAAGTATTGCAGGACAAGAGATTTAAGAATCGAGAGCTCCAGATCATGAGAAAGCT
AGATCACTGTAACATAGTCCGATTGCGTTATTTCTTCTACTCCAGTGGTGAGAAGAAAGATGAGGTCTAT
CTTAATCTGGTGCTGGACTATGTTCCGGAAACAGTATACAGAGTTGCCAGACACTATAGTCGAGCCAAAC
AGACGCTCCCTGTGATTTATGTCAAGTTGTATATGTATCAGCTGTTCCGAAGTTTAGCCTATATCCATTC
CTTTGGAATCTGCCATCGGGATATTAAACCGCAGAACCTCTTGTTGGATCCTGATACTGCTGTATTAAAA
CTCTGTGACTTTGGAAGTGCAAAGCAGCTGGTCCGAGGAGAACCCAATGTTTCGTATATCTGTTCTCGGT
ACTATAGGGCACCAGAGTTGATCTTTGGAGCCACTGATTATACCTCTAGTATAGATGTATGGTCTGCTGG
CTGTGTGTTGGCTGAGCTGTTACTAGGACAACCAATATTTCCAGGGGATAGTGGTGTGGATCAGTTGGTA
GAAATAATCAAGGTCCTGGGAACTCCAACAAGGGAGCAAATCAGAGAAATGAACCCAAACTACACAGAAT
TTAAATTCCCTCAAATTAAGGCACATCCTTGGACTAAGGATTCGTCAGGAACAGGACATTTCACCTCAGG
AGTGCGGGTCTTCCGACCCCGAACTCCACCGGAGGCAATTGCACTGTGTAGCCGTCTGCTGGAGTATACA
CCAACTGCCCGACTAACACCACTGGAAGCTTGTGCACATTCATTTTTTGATGAATTACGGGACCCAAATG
TCAAACTACCAAATGGGCGAGACACACCTGCACTCTTCAACTTCACCACTCAAGAACTGTCAAGTAATCC
ACCTCTGGCTACCATCCTTATTCCTCCTCATGCTCGGATTCAAGCAGCTGCTTCAACCCCCACAAATGCC
ACAGCAGCGTCAGATGCTAATACTGGAGACCGTGGACAGACCAATAATGCTGCTTCTGCATCAGCTTCCA
ACTCCACCTGAGCGGCCGCTCGAGCCTAAGCTTCTAGATAAGATATCCGATCCACCGGATCTAGATAACT
GATCATAATCAGCCATACCACATTTGTAGAGGTTTTACTTGCTTTAAAAAACCTCCCACACCTCCCCCTG
AACCTGAAACATAAAATGAATGCAATTGTTGTTGTTAACTTGTTTATTGCAGCTTATAATGGTTACAAAT
AAAGCAATAGCATCACAAATTTCACAAATAAAGCATTTTTTTCACTGCATTCTAGTTGTGGTTTGTCCAA
ACTCATCAATGTATCTTAACGCGGATCTGGGCGTGGTTAAGGGTGGGAAAGAATATATAAGGTGGGGGTC
TTATGTAGTTTTGTATCTGTTTTGCAGCAGCCGCCGCCGCCATGAGCACCAACTCGTTTGATGGAAGCAT
TGTGAGCTCATATTTGACAACGCGCATGCCCCCATGGGCCGGGGTGCGTCAGAATGTGATGGGCTCCAGC
ATTGATGGTCGCCCCGTCCTGCCCGCAAACTCTACTACCTTGACCTACGAGACCGTGTCTGGAACGCCGT
TGGAGACTGCAGCCTCCGCCGCCGCTTCAGCCGCTGCAGCCACCGCCCGCGGGATTGTGACTGACTTTGC
TTTCCTGAGCCCGCTTGCAAGCAGTGCAGCTTCCCGTTCATCCGCCCGCGATGACAAGTTGACGGCTCTT
TTGGCACAATTGGATTCTTTGACCCGGGAACTTAATGTCGTTTCTCAGCAGCTGTTGGATCTGCGCCAGC
AGGTTTCTGCCCTGAAGGCTTCCTCCCCTCCCAATGCGGTTTAAAACATAAATAAAAAACCAGACTCTGT
TTGGATTTGGATCAAGCAAGTGTCTTGCTGTCTTTATTTAGGGGTTTTGCGCGCGCGGTAGGCCCGGGAC
CAGCGGTCTCGGTCGTTGAGGGTCCTGTGTATTTTTTCCAGGACGTGGTAAAGGTGACTCTGGATGTTCA
GATACATGGGCATAAGCCCGTCTCTGGGGTGGAGGTAGCACCACTGCAGAGCTTCATGCTGCGGGGTGGT
GTTGTAGATGATCCAGTCGTAGCAGGAGCGCTGGGCGTGGTGCCTAAAAATGTCTTTCAGTAGCAAGCTG
ATTGCCAGGGGCAGGCCCTTGGTGTAAGTGTTTACAAAGCGGTTAAGCTGGGATGGGTGCATACGTGGGG
ATATGAGATGCATCTTGGACTGTATTTTTAGGTTGGCTATGTTCCCAGCCATATCCCTCCGGGGATTCAT
GTTGTGCAGAACCACCAGCACAGTGTATCCGGTGCACTTGGGAAATTTGTCATGTAGCTTAGAAGGAAAT
GCGTGGAAGAACTTGGAGACGCCCTTGTGACCTCCAAGATTTTCCATGCATTCGTCCATAATGATGGCAA
TGGGCCCACGGGCGGCGGCCTGGGCGAAGATATTTCTGGGATCACTAACGTCATAGTTGTGTTCCAGGAT
GAGATCGTCATAGGCCATTTTTACAAAGCGCGGGCGGAGGGTGCCAGACTGCGGTATAATGGTTCCATCC
GGCCCAGGGGCGTAGTTACCCTCACAGATTTGCATTTCCCACGCTTTGAGTTCAGATGGGGGGATCATGT
CTACCTGCGGGGCGATGAAGAAAACGGTTTCCGGGGTAGGGGAGATCAGCTGGGAAGAAAGCAGGTTCCT
GAGCAGCTGCGACTTACCGCAGCCGGTGGGCCCGTAAATCACACCTATTACCGGCTGCAACTGGTAGTTA
AGAGAGCTGCAGCTGCCGTCATCCCTGAGCAGGGGGGCCACTTCGTTAAGCATGTCCCTGACTCGCATGT
TTTCCCTGACCAAATCCGCCAGAAGGCGCTCGCCGCCCAGCGATAGCAGTTCTTGCAAGGAAGCAAAGTT
TTTCAACGGTTTGAGACCGTCCGCCGTAGGCATGCTTTTGAGCGTTTGACCAAGCAGTTCCAGGCGGTCC
CACAGCTCGGTCACCTGCTCTACGGCATCTCGATCCAGCATATCTCCTCGTTTCGCGGGTTGGGGCGGCT
TTCGCTGTACGGCAGTAGTCGGTGCTCGTCCAGACGGGCCAGGGTCATGTCTTTCCACGGGCGCAGGGTC
CTCGTCAGCGTAGTCTGGGTCACGGTGAAGGGGTGCGCTCCGGGCTGCGCGCTGGCCAGGGTGCGCTTGA
GGCTGGTCCTGCTGGTGCTGAAGCGCTGCCGGTCTTCGCCCTGCGCGTCGGCCAGGTAGCATTTGACCAT
GGTGTCATAGTCCAGCCCCTCCGCGGCGTGGCCCTTGGCGCGCAGCTTGCCCTTGGAGGAGGCGCCGCAC
GAGGGGCAGTGCAGACTTTTGAGGGCGTAGAGCTTGGGCGCGAGAAATACCGATTCCGGGGAGTAGGCAT
CCGCGCCGCAGGCCCCGCAGACGGTCTCGCATTCCACGAGCCAGGTGAGCTCTGGCCGTTCGGGGTCAAA
AACCAGGTTTCCCCCATGCTTTTTGATGCGTTTCTTACCTCTGGTTTCCATGAGCCGGTGTCCACGCTCG
GTGACGAAAAGGCTGTCCGTGTCCCCGTATACAGACTTGAGAGGGAGTTTAAACGAATTCAATAGCTTGT
TGCATGGGCGGCGATATAAAATGCAAGGTGCTGCTCAAAAAATCAGGCAAAGCCTCGCGCAAAAAAGAAA
GCACATCGTAGTCATGCTCATGCAGATAAAGGCAGGTAAGCTCCGGAACCACCACAGAAAAAGACACCAT
TTTTCTCTCAAACATGTCTGCGGGTTTCTGCATAAACACAAAATAAAATAACAAAAAAACATTTAAACAT
TAGAAGCCTGTCTTACAACAGGAAAAACAACCCTTATAAGCATAAGACGGACTACGGCCATGCCGGCGTG
ACCGTAAAAAAACTGGTCACCGTGATTAAAAAGCACCACCGACAGCTCCTCGGTCATGTCCGGAGTCATA
ATGTAAGACTCGGTAAACACATCAGGTTGATTCACATCGGTCAGTGCTAAAAAGCGACCGAAATAGCCCG
GGGGAATACATACCCGCAGGCGTAGAGACAACATTACAGCCCCCATAGGAGGTATAACAAAATTAATAGG
AGAGAAAAACACATAAACACCTGAAAAACCCTCCTGCCTAGGCAAAATAGCACCCTCCCGCTCCAGAACA
ACATACAGCGCTTCCACAGCGGCAGCCATAACAGTCAGCCTTACCAGTAAAAAAGAAAACCTATTAAAAA
AACACCACTCGACACGGCACCAGCTCAATCAGTCACAGTGTAAAAAAGGGCCAAGTGCAGAGCGAGTATA
TATAGGACTAAAAAATGACGTAACGGTTAAAGTCCACAAAAAACACCCAGAAAACCGCACGCGAACCTAC
GCCCAGAAACGAAAGCCAAAAAACCCACAACTTCCTCAAATCGTCACTTCCGTTTTCCCACGTTACGTCA
CTTCCCATTTTAAGAAAACTACAATTCCCAACACATACAAGTTACTCCGCCCTAAAACCTACGTCACCCG
CCCCGTTCCCACGCCCCGCGCCACGTCACAAACTCCACCCCCTCATTATCATATTGGCTTCAATCCAAAA
TAAGGTATATTATTGATGATGTTAATTAACATGCATGGATCCATATGCGGTGTGAAATACCGCACAGATG
CGTAAGGAGAAAATACCGCATCAGGCGCTCTTCCGCTTCCTCGCTCACTGACTCGCTGCGCTCGGTCGTT
CGGCTGCGGCGAGCGGTATCAGCTCACTCAAAGGCGGTAATACGGTTATCCACAGAATCAGGGGATAACG
CAGGAAAGAACATGTGAGCAAAAGGCCAGCAAAAGGCCAGGAACCGTAAAAAGGCCGCGTTGCTGGCGTT
TTTCCATAGGCTCCGCCCCCCTGACGAGCATCACAAAAATCGACGCTCAAGTCAGAGGTGGCGAAACCCG
ACAGGACTATAAAGATACCAGGCGTTTCCCCCTGGAAGCTCCCTCGTGCGCTCTCCTGTTCCGACCCTGC
CGCTTACCGGATACCTGTCCGCCTTTCTCCCTTCGGGAAGCGTGGCGCTTTCTCATAGCTCACGCTGTAG
GTATCTCAGTTCGGTGTAGGTCGTTCGCTCCAAGCTGGGCTGTGTGCACGAACCCCCCGTTCAGCCCGAC
CGCTGCGCCTTATCCGGTAACTATCGTCTTGAGTCCAACCCGGTAAGACACGACTTATCGCCACTGGCAG
CAGCCACTGGTAACAGGATTAGCAGAGCGAGGTATGTAGGCGGTGCTACAGAGTTCTTGAAGTGGTGGCC
TAACTACGGCTACACTAGAAGGACAGTATTTGGTATCTGCGCTCTGCTGAAGCCAGTTACCTTCGGAAAA
AGAGTTGGTAGCTCTTGATCCGGCAAACAAACCACCGCTGGTAGCGGTGGTTTTTTTGTTTGCAAGCAGC
AGATTACGCGCAGAAAAAAAGGATCTCAAGAAGATCCTTTGATCTTTTCTACGGGGTCTGACGCTCAGTG
GAACGAAAACTCACGTTAAGGGATTTTGGTCATGAGATTATCAAAAAGGATCTTCACCTAGATCCTTTTA
AATTAAAAATGAAGTTTTAAATCAATCTAAAGTATATATGAGTAAACTTGGTCTGACAGTTACCAATGCT
TAATCAGTGAGGCACCTATCTCAGCGATCTGTCTATTTCGTTCATCCATAGTTGCCTGACTCCCCGTCGT
GTAGATAACTACGATACGGGAGGGCTTACCATCTGGCCCCAGTGCTGCAATGATACCGCGAGACCCACGC
TCACCGGCTCCAGATTTATCAGCAATAAACCAGCCAGCCGGAAGGGCCGAGCGCAGAAGTGGTCCTGCAA
CTTTATCCGCCTCCATCCAGTCTATTAATTGTTGCCGGGAAGCTAGAGTAAGTAGTTCGCCAGTTAATAG
TTTGCGCAACGTTGTTGCCATTGCTGCAGCCATGAGATTATCAAAAAGGATCTTCACCTAGATCCTTTTC
ACGTAGAAAGCCAGTCCGCAGAAACGGTGCTGACCCCGGATGAATGTCAGCTACTGGGCTATCTGGACAA
GGGAAAACGCAAGCGCAAAGAGAAAGCAGGTAGCTTGCAGTGGGCTTACATGGCGATAGCTAGACTGGGC
GGTTTTATGGACAGCAAGCGAACCGGAATTGCCAGCTGGGGCGCCCTCTGGTAAGGTTGGGAAGCCCTGC
AAAGTAAACTGGATGGCTTTCTTGCCGCCAAGGATCTGATGGCGCAGGGGATCAAGCTCTGATCAAGAGA
CAGGATGAGGATCGTTTCGCATGATTGAACAAGATGGATTGCACGCAGGTTCTCCGGCCGCTTGGGTGGA
GAGGCTATTCGGCTATGACTGGGCACAACAGACAATCGGCTGCTCTGATGCCGCCGTGTTCCGGCTGTCA
GCGCAGGGGCGCCCGGTTCTTTTTGTCAAGACCGACCTGTCCGGTGCCCTGAATGAACTGCAAGACGAGG
CAGCGCGGCTATCGTGGCTGGCCACGACGGGCGTTCCTTGCGCAGCTGTGCTCGACGTTGTCACTGAAGC
GGGAAGGGACTGGCTGCTATTGGGCGAAGTGCCGGGGCAGGATCTCCTGTCATCTCACCTTGCTCCTGCC
GAGAAAGTATCCATCATGGCTGATGCAATGCGGCGGCTGCATACGCTTGATCCGGCTACCTGCCCATTCG
ACCACCAAGCGAAACATCGCATCGAGCGAGCACGTACTCGGATGGAAGCCGGTCTTGTCGATCAGGATGA
TCTGGACGAAGAGCATCAGGGGCTCGCGCCAGCCGAACTGTTCGCCAGGCTCAAGGCGAGCATGCCCGAC
GGCGAGGATCTCGTCGTGACCCATGGCGATGCCTGCTTGCCGAATATCATGGTGGAAAATGGCCGCTTTT
CTGGATTCATCGACTGTGGCCGGCTGGGTGTGGCGGACCGCTATCAGGACATAGCGTTGGCTACCCGTGA
TATTGCTGAAGAGCTTGGCGGCGAATGGGCTGACCGCTTCCTCGTGCTTTACGGTATCGCCGCTCCCGAT
TCGCAGCGCATCGCCTTCTATCGCCTTCTTGACGAGTTCTTCTGAATTTTGTTAAAATTTTTGTTAAATC
AGCTCATTTTTTAACCAATAGGCCGAAATCGGCACCATCCCTTATAAATCAAAAGAATAGACCGAGATAG
GGT
[37 nt withheld, positions 9174-9210]
AAAGAACGTGGACTCCAACGTCAAAGG
[49 nt withheld, positions 9238-9286]
TAATCAAGTTTTTTGTGGTCGAGGTGCCGTAAAGAT
[56 nt withheld, positions 9323-9378]
G
[95 nt withheld, positions 9380-9474]
GCGCTTAATGCGCCGCTACAGGGCGCGTCCATTCGCCATTCAGGATCGAATTAATTCTTAATTAA
