>Addgene plasmid #24371 | pShuttle-mRFP-gsk3 s9a | addgene partial sequence | sequence record 30430 | 24371 with DsRed1-C
GTGGACGTCGAGCGCGCCGAGGGCCGCCACTCCACCGGCGCCGGTTCTGGATCCGAATTCATGTCAGGGC
GGCCCAGAACCACCGCCTTTGCGGAGAGCTGCAAGCCGGTGCAGCAGCCTTCAGCTTTTGGCAGCATGAA
AGTTAGCAGAGACAAGGACGGCAGCAAGGTGACAACAGTGGTGGCAACTCCTGGGCAGGGTCCAGACAGG
CCACAAGAAGTCAGCTATACAGACACTAAAGTGATTGGAAATGGATCATTTGGTGTGGTATATCAAGCCA
AACTTTGTGATTCAGGAGAACTGGTCGCCATCAAGAAAGTATTGCAGGACAAGAGATTTAAGAATCGAGA
GCTCCAGATCATGAGAAAGCTAGATCACTGTAACATAGTCCGATTGCGTTATTTCTTCTACTCCAGTGGT
GAGAAGAAAGATGAGGTCTATCTTAATCTGGTGCTGGACTATGTTCCGGAAACAGTATACAGAGTTGCCA
GACACTATAGTCGAGCCAAACAGACGCTCCCTGTGATTTATGTCAAGTTGTATATGTATCAGCTGTTCCG
AAGTTTAGCCTATATCCATTCCTTTGGAATCTGCCATCGGGATATTAAACCGCAGAACCTCTTGTTGGAT
CCTGATACTGCTGTATTAAAACTCTGTGACTTTGGAAGTGCAAAGCAGCTGGTCCGAGGAGAACCCAATG
TTTCGTATATCTGTTCTCGGTACTATAGGGCACCAGAGTTGATCTTTGGAGCCACTGATTATACCTCTAG
TATAGATGTATGGTCTGCTGGCTGTGTGTTGGCTGAGCTGTTACTAGGACAACCAATATTTCCAGGGGAT
AGTGGTGTGGATCAGTTGGTAGAAATAATCAAGGTCCTGGGAACTCCA
